Addgene plasmid #157284: pD649-HAsp-DLK1-COMP5AP-AviTag-9xHis
Purpose: Mammalian expression of cell-surface protein extracellular domain fused to COMP5AP-AviTag-9xHis. Protein is secreted from cells.
Depositing lab: Chris Garcia. Depositing organization: Stanford University. Publication: A Human IgSF Cell-Surface Interactome Reveals a Complex Network of Protein-Protein Interactions. Wojtowicz WM, Vielmetter J, Fernandes RA, Siepe DH, Eastman CL, Chisholm GB, Cox S, Klock H, Anderson PW, Rue SM, Miller JJ, Glaser SM, Bragstad ML, Vance J, Lam AW, Lesley SA, Zinn K, Garcia KC. Cell. 2020 Aug 20;182(4):1027-1043.e17. doi: 10.1016/j.cell.2020.07.025. PubMed 32822567.
Backbone
  Vector backbone: pD649
  Backbone size w/o insert (bp): 7153
  Vector type: Mammalian Expression
Growth in bacteria
  Bacterial resistance: Ampicillin, 100 μg/mL
  Growth temperature: 37°C
  Growth strain: DH5alpha
  Copy number: High Copy
Gene/Insert
  Gene/Insert name: DLK1
  Species: H. sapiens (human)
  Insert size (bp): 840
  Entrez Gene: DLK1 (a.k.a. DLK, DLK-1, Delta1, FA1, PREF1, Pref-1, ZOG, pG2)
  Promoter: CMV/SP6
  Tag / fusion protein: COMP5AP-AviTag-9xHis (C terminal on backbone)
  Cloning method: Restriction Enzyme; 5′ cloning site GCGGCCGC (not destroyed); 3′ cloning site GGCGCGCC (not destroyed)
  Sequencing primers: 5′ ATTTAGGTGACACTATAG; 3′ CGTCGCACTCCATCACGGTG
Resource information
  A portion of this plasmid was derived from a plasmid made by: synthesis by ThermoFisher
Terms and licenses: Academic/Nonprofit Terms; Industry Terms: Not Available to Industry
Depositor comments: Some plasmids in this collection may have an IS4-like element ISVsa5 family transposase upstream of the CMV promoter.
How to cite: pD649-HAsp-DLK1-COMP5AP-AviTag-9xHis was a gift from Chris Garcia (Addgene plasmid # 157284 ; http://n2t.net/addgene:157284 ; RRID:Addgene_157284)
