[The description below was written by a language model from this plasmid's Addgene catalogue record and pLannotate feature annotations shown in this document.]
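Description:
pD649-HAsp-DLK1-COMP5AP-AviTag-9xHis is a mammalian expression plasmid of about 8 kb built on the pD649 backbone, designed to produce a secreted, multimerised form of the extracellular domain of human DLK1 (also known as Pref-1 or FA1). It is propagated in E. coli from a high-copy ColE1/pUC-type origin under ampicillin selection (AmpR). A separate SV40 early/EM7 promoter cassette drives a puromycin N-acetyltransferase coding sequence ending in an SV40 poly(A) signal, which should permit puromycin selection of mammalian cells. Short annotated fragments of KanR, lacZα, ble and the f1 ori appear to be backbone remnants rather than functional parts. The depositor notes that some plasmids in this collection may carry an IS4-like transposase element upstream of the CMV promoter; none is annotated here.

The expression cassette uses the CMV enhancer and promoter followed by a partial CMV intron A, with an SP6 promoter just upstream of the coding region that allows in vitro transcription and serves as a sequencing primer site. An N-terminal secretion signal (named HAsp in the plasmid name, though the annotation software matches a fragment of a mouse immunoglobulin heavy chain signal sequence) precedes the 840 bp DLK1 ectodomain, which sits between preserved NotI and AscI sites so that inserts can be exchanged. Downstream, in frame on the backbone, are a segment of rat cartilage oligomeric matrix protein (COMP, a coiled-coil pentamerisation domain), human placental alkaline phosphatase, an AviTag for enzymatic biotinylation and a polyhistidine tag (9xHis by name, annotated as 8xHis), terminated by the bGH poly(A) signal. Pentamerisation raises avidity, and the phosphatase gives an enzymatic readout. This suits the secreted protein to detecting weak extracellular interactions, in keeping with the plasmid's origin in a screen of the human IgSF cell-surface interactome.
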