Features (pLannotate 1.2.2; 24 found; start..end, strand, type, name):
    119..143     -  CDS            KanR (fragment): aminoglycoside phosphotransferase; aph(3')-Ia; confers resistance to kanamycin
    254..842     +  rep_origin     ori: high-copy-number ColE1/pMB1/pBR322/pUC origin of replication
   1067..1084    +  terminator     rrnB T2 terminator (fragment): transcription terminator T2 from the E. coli rrnB gene
   1109..1128    -  CDS            lacZα (fragment): LacZα fragment of β-galactosidase; lacZ fragment
   1584..1600    +  protein_bind   lac operator: The lac repressor binds to the lac operator to inhibit transcription in E. coli. This inhibition can be relieved by adding lactose or isopropyl-β-D-thiogalactopyranoside (IPTG). lac repressor encoded by lacI
   1843..2146    +  enhancer       CMV enhancer: human cytomegalovirus immediate early enhancer
   2147..2350    +  promoter       CMV promoter: human cytomegalovirus (CMV) immediate early promoter
   2486..2529    +  intron         CMV intron (fragment): modified intron A from human cytomegalovirus
   2581..2599    +  promoter       SP6 promoter: promoter for bacteriophage SP6 RNA polymerase
   2603..2640    +  CDS            IgH signal sequence (fragment): signal sequence from the mouse immunoglobulin heavy chain variable region
   2749..3588    +  CDS            DLK1 (fragment) (sequence partly withheld): DLK1_HUMAN - Also known as DLK. Experimental evidence at protein level: Swiss-Prot protein existence level 1. May have a role in neuroendocrine differentiation. From Homo sapiens (Human).
   3685..3864    +  CDS            Comp (fragment): COMP_RAT - Experimental evidence at protein level: Swiss-Prot protein existence level 1. May play a role in the structural integrity of cartilage via its interaction with other extracellular matrix proteins such as the collagens and fibronectin. Can mediate the interaction of chondrocytes with the cartilage extracellular matrix through interaction with cell surface integrin receptors. Could play a role in the pathogenesis of osteoarthritis. Potent suppressor of apoptosis in both primary chondrocytes and transformed cells. Suppresses apoptosis by blocking the activation of caspase-3 and by indu
   3852..5304    +  CDS            SEAP (fragment): secreted alkaline phosphatase from human placenta The natural enzyme has a C-terminal transmembrane sequence that is replaced by a GPI anchor.
   5329..5370    +  CDS            AviTag™ (fragment): peptide tag that allows for enzymatic biotinylation
   5374..5397    +  CDS            8xHis: 8xHis affinity tag
   5543..5654    +  polyA_signal   bGH poly(A) signal: bovine growth hormone polyadenylation signal
   5655..5763    +  rep_origin     f1 ori (fragment): f1 bacteriophage origin of replication; arrow indicates direction of (+) strand synthesis
   5777..6106    +  promoter       SV40 promoter: SV40 enhancer and early promoter
   6154..6201    +  promoter       EM7 promoter: synthetic bacterial promoter&nbsp
   6220..6819    +  CDS            PuroR (fragment): puromycin N-acetyltransferase; pac from Streptomyces; confers resistance to puromycin
   6829..6954    +  CDS            ble (fragment): BLE_KLEPN - Experimental evidence at protein level: Swiss-Prot protein existence level 1. Binding protein with a strong affinity to the bleomycin family of antibiotics. Binds to CL990; an antimitotic-antibiotic compound. From Klebsiella pneumoniae.
   6949..7070    +  polyA_signal   SV40 poly(A) signal: SV40 polyadenylation signal
   7123..7983    -  CDS            AmpR: β-lactamase; bla; confers resistance to ampicillin, carbenicillin, and related antibiotics
   7986..89      -  promoter       AmpR promoter (fragment) (across the origin): bla
>Addgene plasmid #157284 | pD649-HAsp-DLK1-COMP5AP-AviTag-9xHis | depositor full sequence | sequence record 303677 | Full Sequence
TTTCAATATTATTGAAGCATTTATCAGGGTTATTGTCTCATGAGCGGATACATATTTGAATGTATTTAGA
AAAATAAACAAATAGGGGTCAGTGTTACAACCAATTAACCAATTCTGAACATTATCGCGAGCCCATTTAT
ACCTGAATATGGCTCATAACACCCCTTGCTCATGACCAAAATCCCTTAACGTGAGTTACGCGCGCGTCGT
TCCACTGAGCGTCAGACCCCGTAGAAAAGATCAAAGGATCTTCTTGAGATCCTTTTTTTCTGCGCGTAAT
CTGCTGCTTGCAAACAAAAAAACCACCGCTACCAGCGGTGGTTTGTTTGCCGGATCAAGAGCTACCAACT
CTTTTTCCGAAGGTAACTGGCTTCAGCAGAGCGCAGATACCAAATACTGTTCTTCTAGTGTAGCCGTAGT
TAGCCCACCACTTCAAGAACTCTGTAGCACCGCCTACATACCTCGCTCTGCTAATCCTGTTACCAGTGGC
TGCTGCCAGTGGCGATAAGTCGTGTCTTACCGGGTTGGACTCAAGACGATAGTTACCGGATAAGGCGCAG
CGGTCGGGCTGAACGGGGGGTTCGTGCACACAGCCCAGCTTGGAGCGAACGACCTACACCGAACTGAGAT
ACCTACAGCGTGAGCTATGAGAAAGCGCCACGCTTCCCGAAGGGAGAAAGGCGGACAGGTATCCGGTAAG
CGGCAGGGTCGGAACAGGAGAGCGCACGAGGGAGCTTCCAGGGGGAAACGCCTGGTATCTTTATAGTCCT
GTCGGGTTTCGCCACCTCTGACTTGAGCGTCGATTTTTGTGATGCTCGTCAGGGGGGCGGAGCCTATGGA
AAAACGCCAGCAACGCGGCCTTTTTACGGTTCCTGGCCTTTTGCTGGCCTTTTGCTCACATGTTCTTTCC
TGCGTTATCCCCTGATTCTGTGGATAACCGTATTACCGCCTTTGAGTGAGCTGATACCGCTCGCCGCAGC
CGAACGACCGAGCGCAGCGAGTCAGTGAGCGAGGAAGCGGAAGGCGAGAGTAGGGAACTGCCAGGCATCA
AACTAAGCAGAAGGCCCCTGACGGATGGCCTTTTTGCGTTTCTACAAACTCTTTCTGTGTTGTAAAACGA
CGGCCAGTCTTAAGCTCGGGCCCCCTGGGCGGTTCTGATAACGAGTAATCGTTAATCCGCAAATAACGTA
AAAACCCGCTTCGGCGGGTTTTTTTATGGGGGGAGTTTAGGGAAAGAGCATTTGTCAGAATATTTAAGGG
CGCCTGTCACTTTGCTTGATATATGAGAATTATTTAACCTTATAAATGAGAAAAAAGCAACGCACTTTAA
ATAAGATACGTTGCTTTTTCGATTGATGAACACCTATAATTAAACTATTCATCTATTATTTATGATTTTT
TGTATATACAATATTTCTAGTTTGTTAAAGAGAATTAAGAAAATAAATCTCGAAAATAATAAAGGGAAAA
TCAGTTTTTGATATCAAAATTATACATGTCAACGATAATACAAAATATAATACAAACTATAAGATGTTAT
CAGTATTTATTATCATTTAGAATAAATTTTGTGTCGCCCTTAATTGTGAGCGGATAACAATTACGAGCTT
CATGCACAGTGGCGTTGACTCAATATTGGCCATTAGCCATATTATTCATTGGTTATATAGCATAAATCAA
TATTGGCTATTGGCCATTGCATACGTTGTATCTATATCATAATATGTACATTTATATTGGCTCATGTCCA
ATATGACCGCCATGTTGGCATTGATTATTGACTAGTTATTAATAGTAATCAATTACGGGGTCATTAGTTC
ATAGCCCATATATGGAGTTCCGCGTTACATAACTTACGGTAAATGGCCCGCCTGGCTGACCGCCCAACGA
CCCCCGCCCATTGACGTCAATAATGACGTATGTTCCCATAGTAACGCCAATAGGGACTTTCCATTGACGT
CAATGGGTGGAGTATTTACGGTAAACTGCCCACTTGGCAGTACATCAAGTGTATCATATGCCAAGTACGC
CCCCTATTGACGTCAATGACGGTAAATGGCCCGCCTGGCATTATGCCCAGTACATGACCTTATGGGACTT
TCCTACTTGGCAGTACATCTACGTATTAGTCATCGCTATTACCATGGTGATGCGGTTTTGGCAGTACATC
AATGGGCGTGGATAGCGGTTTGACTCACGGGGATTTCCAAGTCTCCACCCCATTGACGTCAATGGGAGTT
TGTTTTGGCACCAAAATCAACGGGACTTTCCAAAATGTCGTAACAACTCCGCCCCATTGACGCAAATGGG
CGGTAGGCGTGTACGGTGGGAGGTCTATATAAGCAGAGCTCGTTTAGTGAACCGTCAGATCGCCTGGAGA
CGCCATCCACGCTGTTTTGACCTCCATAGAAGACACCGGGACCGATCCAGCCTCCGCGGCCGGGAACGGT
GCATTGGAACGCGGATTCCCCGTGCCAAGAGTGACGTAAGTACCGCCTATAGAGTCTATAGGCCCACCCC
CTTGGCTTCGTTAGAACGCGGCTACAATTAATACATAACCTTATGTATCATACACATACGATTTAGGTGA
CACTATAGAATAACATCCACTTTGCCTTTCTCTCCACAGGTGTCCACTCCCAGGTCCAACTGCACCTCGG
TTCTATCGAAAACGCGCCTGCTAGCGCCACCATGAAGACCATCATTGCCCTGAGCTACATCTTCTGCCTG
GTGTTCGCTGCGGCCGCCGCTGAATGCTTTCCTGCCTGTAATCCCCAGAACGGCTTCTGCGAGGACGACA
ATGTCTGTAGATGCCAGCCTGGATGGCAGGGCCCTCTGTGTGATCAGTGTGTGACATCTCCTGGCTGCCT
GCACGGACTTTGTGGCGAACCTGGCCAGTGTATCTGCACAGATGGATGGGATGGCGAGCTGTGCGATAGA
GATGTGCGGGCCTGTTCTTCTGCCCCTTGCGCCAACAATAGAACCTGCGTGTCCCTGGACGATGGCCTGT
ACGAGTGTAGCTGTGCCCCTGGCTACAGCGGCAAGGACTGTCAGAAAAAGGACGGCCCCTGCGTGATCAA
TGGCTCTCCTTGTCAGCACGGCGGCACCTGTGTTGATGATGAAGGCAGAGCCAGCCACGCCAGCTGTCTT
TGTCCTCCTGGCTTTAGCGGCAATTTCTGCGAGATCGTGGCC
[240 nt withheld, positions 3193-3432]
CCCCAGCAAGTGACAAGACTGCCTTCTGGCTACGGCCTGGCCTATAGACTTACACCTGGCGTGCACGAAC
TGCCAGTGCAGCAGCCTGAGCACAGAATCCTGAAGGTGTCCATGAAGGAACTGAACAAGAAAACCCCTCT
GCTGACCGAAGGCCAAGGCGCGCCGGAAGATCAAGTTGATCCAAGATTGATTGATGGCAAGGGCGGATCT
CTGGAGGTGCTGTTCCAGGGACCAGGCGGAAGCGGCAATCCCGGCGGCGATCTGGCCCCCCAGATGCTGC
GCGAGCTGCAGGAGACCAATGCCGCCCTGCAGGACGTGCGCGAGCTGCTGCGCCACCGCGTGAAGGAGAT
CACCTTCCTGAAGAACACCGTGATGGAGTGCGACGCCTGCGGTATGCAGCCCTCTAGAGGCTCCGGCTCC
ATCATCCCAGTTGAGGAGGAGAACCCGGACTTCTGGAACCGCGAGGCAGCCGAGGCCCTGGGTGCCGCCA
AGAAGCTGCAGCCTGCACAGACAGCCGCCAAGAACCTCATCATCTTCCTGGGCGATGGGATGGGGGTGTC
TACGGTGACAGCTGCCAGGATCCTAAAAGGGCAGAAGAAGGACAAACTGGGGCCTGAGATACCCCTGGCC
ATGGACCGCTTCCCATATGTGGCTCTGTCCAAGACATACAATGTAGACAAACATGTGCCAGACAGTGGAG
CCACAGCCACGGCCTACCTGTGCGGGGTCAAGGGCAACTTCCAGACCATTGGCTTGAGTGCAGCCGCCCG
CTTTAACCAGTGCAACACGACACGCGGCAACGAGGTCATCTCCGTGATGAATCGGGCCAAGAAAGCAGGG
AAGTCAGTGGGAGTGGTAACCACCACACGAGTGCAGCACGCCTCGCCAGCCGGCACCTACGCCCACACGG
TGAACCGCAACTGGTACTCGGACGCCGACGTGCCTGCCTCGGCCCGCCAGGAGGGGTGCCAGGACATCGC
TACGCAGCTCATCTCCAACATGGACATTGACGTGATCCTAGGTGGAGGCCGAAAGTACATGTTTCGCATG
GGAACCCCAGACCCTGAGTACCCAGATGACTACAGCCAAGGTGGGACCAGGCTGGACGGGAAGAATCTGG
TGCAGGAATGGCTGGCGAAGCGCCAGGGTGCCCGGTATGTGTGGAACCGCACTGAGCTCATGCAGGCTTC
CCTGGACCCGTCTGTGACCCATCTCATGGGTCTCTTTGAGCCTGGAGACATGAAATACGAGATCCACCGA
GACTCCACACTGGACCCCTCCCTGATGGAGATGACAGAGGCTGCCCTGCGCCTGCTGAGCAGGAACCCCC
GCGGCTTCTTCCTCTTCGTGGAGGGTGGTCGCATCGACCATGGTCATCATGAAAGCAGGGCTTACCGGGC
ACTGACTGAGACGATCATGTTCGACGACGCCATTGAGAGGGCGGGCCAGCTCACCAGCGAGGAGGACACG
CTGAGCCTCGTCACTGCCGACCACTCCCACGTCTTCTCCTTCGGAGGCTACCCCCTGCGAGGGAGCTCCA
TCTTCGGGCTGGCCCCTGGCAAGGCCCGGGACAGGAAGGCCTACACGGTCCTCCTATACGGAAACGGTCC
AGGCTATGTGCTCAAGGACGGCGCCCGGCCGGATGTTACCGAGAGCGAGAGCGGGAGCCCCGAGTATCGG
CAGCAGTCAGCAGTGCCCCTGGACGAAGAGACCCACGCAGGCGAGGACGTGGCGGTGTTCGCGCGCGGCC
CGCAGGCGCACCTGGTTCACGGCGTGCAGGAGCAGACCTTCATAGCGCACGTCATGGCCTTCGCCGCCTG
CCTGGAGCCCTACACCGCCTGCGACCTGGCGCCCCCCGCCGGCACCACCGACGCCGCGCACCCGGGTGGC
GGAGGACTGAACGACATCTTCGAGGCTCAGAAAATCGAATGGCACGAACATCACCATCACCATCACCATC
ACCATTAAGGCCGGCCTGTAGTCACTGGCACAACGCGTTACCCGGTAAGCCAATCGGGTATACACGGTCG
TCATACTGCAGACAGGGTTCTTCTACTTTGCAAGATAGTCTTGAGTAGTAAAATAAATAGATAGAGAAAA
TCAGCCTCGACTGTGCCTTCTAGTTGCCAGCCATCTGTTGTTTGCCCCTCCCCCGTGCCTTCCTTGACCC
TGGAAGGTGCCACTCCCACTGTCCTTTCCTAATAAAATGAGGAAATTGCATCACAACACTCAACCCTATC
TCGGTCTATTCTTTTGATTTATAAGGGATTTTGCCGATTTCGGCCTATTGGTTAAAAAATGAGCTGATTT
AACAAAAATTTAACGCGAATTAATTCTGTGGAATGTGTGTCAGTTAGGGTGTGGAAAGTCCCCAGGCTCC
CCAGCAGGCAGAAGTATGCAAAGCATGCATCTCAATTAGTCAGCAACCAGGTGTGGAAAGTCCCCAGGCT
CCCCAGCAGGCAGAAGTATGCAAAGCATGCATCTCAATTAGTCAGCAACCATAGTCCCGCCCCTAACTCC
GCCCATCCCGCCCCTAACTCCGCCCAGTTCCGCCCATTCTCCGCCCCATGGCTGACTAATTTTTTTTATT
TATGCAGAGGCCGAGGCCGCCTCTGCCTCTGAGCTATTCCAGAAGTAGTGAGGAGGCTTTTTTGGAGGCC
TAGGCTTTTGCAAAAAGCTCCCGGGAGCTTGTATATCCATTTTCGGATCTGATCAGCACGTGTTGACAAT
TAATCATCGGCATAGTATATCGGCATAGTATAATACGACAAGGTGAGGAACTAAACCATGACCGAGTACA
AGCCCACGGTGCGCCTCGCCACCCGCGACGACGTCCCCAGGGCCGTACGCACCCTCGCCGCCGCGTTCGC
CGACTACCCCGCCACGCGCCACACCGTCGATCCGGACCGCCACATCGAGCGGGTCACCGAGCTGCAAGAA
CTCTTCCTCACGCGCGTCGGGCTCGACATCGGCAAGGTGTGGGTCGCGGACGACGGCGCCGCGGTGGCGG
TCTGGACCACGCCGGAGAGCGTCGAAGCGGGGGCGGTGTTCGCCGAGATCGGCCCGCGCATGGCCGAGTT
GAGCGGTTCCCGGCTGGCCGCGCAGCAACAGATGGAAGGCCTCCTGGCGCCGCACCGGCCCAAGGAGCCC
GCGTGGTTCCTGGCCACCGTCGGCGTCTCGCCCGACCACCAGGGCAAGGGTCTGGGCAGCGCCGTCGTGC
TCCCCGGAGTGGAGGCGGCCGAGCGCGCCGGGGTGCCCGCCTTCCTGGAGACATCCGCGCCCCGCAACCT
CCCCTTCTACGAGCGGCTCGGCTTCACCGTCACCGCCGACGTCGAGGTGCCCGAAGGACCGCGCACCTGG
TGCATGACCCGCAAGCCCGGTGCCTGACACGTGCTACGAGATTTCGATTCCACCGCCGCCTTCTATGAAA
GGTTGGGCTTCGGAATCGTTTTCCGGGACGCCGGCTGGATGATCCTCCAGCGCGGGGATCTCATGCTGGA
GTTCTTCGCCCACCCCAACTTGTTTATTGCAGCTTATAATGGTTACAAATAAAGCAATAGCATCACAAAT
TTCACAAATAAAGCATTTTTTTCACTGCATTCTAGTTGTGGTTTGTCCAAACTCATCAATGTATCTTATC
ATGTCTGTATACCGTCGACCTCTAGCTAGAGCTTGGCGTAATCATGGTCATTACCAATGCTTAATCAGTG
AGGCACCTATCTCAGCGATCTGTCTATTTCGTTCATCCATAGTTGCCTGACTCCCCGTCGTGTAGATAAC
TACGATACGGGAGGGCTTACCATCTGGCCCCAGCGCTGCGATGATACCGCGAGAACCACGCTCACCGGCT
CCGGATTTATCAGCAATAAACCAGCCAGCCGGAAGGGCCGAGCGCAGAAGTGGTCCTGCAACTTTATCCG
CCTCCATCCAGTCTATTAATTGTTGCCGGGAAGCTAGAGTAAGTAGTTCGCCAGTTAATAGTTTGCGCAA
CGTTGTTGCCATCGCTACAGGCATCGTGGTGTCACGCTCGTCGTTTGGTATGGCTTCATTCAGCTCCGGT
TCCCAACGATCAAGGCGAGTTACATGATCCCCCATGTTGTGCAAAAAAGCGGTTAGCTCCTTCGGTCCTC
CGATCGTTGTCAGAAGTAAGTTGGCCGCAGTGTTATCACTCATGGTTATGGCAGCACTGCATAATTCTCT
TACTGTCATGCCATCCGTAAGATGCTTTTCTGTGACTGGTGAGTACTCAACCAAGTCATTCTGAGAATAG
TGTATGCGGCGACCGAGTTGCTCTTGCCCGGCGTCAATACGGGATAATACCGCGCCACATAGCAGAACTT
TAAAAGTGCTCATCATTGGAAAACGTTCTTCGGGGCGAAAACTCTCAAGGATCTTACCGCTGTTGAGATC
CAGTTCGATGTAACCCACTCGTGCACCCAACTGATCTTCAGCATCTTTTACTTTCACCAGCGTTTCTGGG
TGAGCAAAAACAGGAAGGCAAAATGCCGCAAAAAAGGGAATAAGGGCGACACGGAAATGTTGAATACTCA
TATTCTTCCTT
