>Addgene plasmid #157284 | pD649-HAsp-DLK1-COMP5AP-AviTag-9xHis | depositor partial sequence | sequence record 303678 | insert (extracellular domain)
GCTGAATGCTTTCCTGCCTGTAATCCCCAGAACGGCTTCTGCGAGGACGACAATGTCTGTAGATGCCAGC
CTGGATGGCAGGGCCCTCTGTGTGATCAGTGTGTGACATCTCCTGGCTGCCTGCACGGACTTTGTGGCGA
ACCTGGCCAGTGTATCTGCACAGATGGATGGGATGGCGAGCTGTGCGATAGAGATGTGCGGGCCTGTTCT
TCTGCCCCTTGCGCCAACAATAGAACCTGCGTGTCCCTGGACGATGGCCTGTACGAGTGTAGCTGTGCCC
CTGGCTACAGCGGCAAGGACTGTCAGAAAAAGGACGGCCCCTGCGTGATCAATGGCTCTCCTTGTCAGCA
CGGCGGCACCTGTGTTGATGATGAAGGCAGAGCCAGCCACGCCAGCTGTCTTTGTCCTCCTGGCTTTAGC
GGCAATTTCTGCGAGATCGTGGCC
[240 nt withheld, positions 445-684]
CCCCAGCAAGTGACAAGACTGCCTTCTGGCTACGGCCTGGCCTATAGACTTACACCTGGCGTGCACGAAC
TGCCAGTGCAGCAGCCTGAGCACAGAATCCTGAAGGTGTCCATGAAGGAACTGAACAAGAAAACCCCTCT
GCTGACCGAAGGCCAA
